>Addgene plasmid #121781 | KZ401: pMVP (L3-L2) P2A-Neo + polyA | addgene full sequence | sequence record 237277 | Addgene NGS Result
CTTTCCTGCGTTATCCCCTGATTCTGTGGATAACCGTATTACCGCCTTTGAGTGAGCTGATACCGCTCGC
CGCAGCCGAACGACCGAGCGCAGCGAGTCAGTGAGCGAGGAAGCGGAAGAGCGCCCAATACGCAAACCGC
CTCTCCCCGCGCGTTGGCCGATTCATTAATGCAGCTGGCACGACAGGTTTCCCGACTGGAAAGCGGGCAG
TGAGCGCAACGCAATTAATACGCGTACCGCTAGCCAGGAAGAGTTTGTAGAAACGCAAAAAGGCCATCCG
TCAGGATGGCCTTCTGCTTAGTTTGATGCCTGGCAGTTTATGGCGGGCGTCCTGCCCGCCACCCTCCGGG
CCGTTGCTTCACAACGTTCAAATCCGCTCCCGGCGGATTTGTCCTACTCAGGAGAGCGTTCACCGACAAA
CAACAGATAAAACGAAAGGCCCAGTCTTCCGACTGAGCCTTTCGTTTTATTTGATGCCTGGCAGTTCCCT
ACTCTCGCGTTAACGCTAGCATGGATGTTTTCCCAGTCACGACGTTGTAAAACGACGGCCAGTCTTAAGC
TCGGGCCCCAAATAATGATTTTATTTTGACTGATAGTGACCTGTTCGTTGCAACAAATTGATGAGCAATG
CTTTTTTATAATGCCAACTTTGTATAATAAAGTTGGTGGCGGATCCGGAGCTACTAATTTCTCTCTGTTA
AAGCAGGCAGGAGATGTGGAGGAGAATCCAGGTCCTAAGGGAATGATTGAACAAGATGGATTGCACGCAG
GTTCTCCGGCCGCTTGGGTGGAGAGGCTATTCGGCTATGACTGGGCACAACAGACAATCGGCTGCTCTGA
TGCCGCCGTGTTCCGGCTGTCAGCGCAGGGGCGCCCGGTTCTTTTTGTCAAGACCGACCTGTCCGGTGCC
CTGAATGAACTGCAGGACGAGGCAGCGCGGCTATCGTGGCTGGCCACGACGGGCGTTCCTTGCGCAGCTG
TGCTCGACGTTGTCACTGAAGCGGGAAGGGACTGGCTGCTATTGGGCGAAGTGCCGGGGCAGGATCTCCT
GTCATCTCACCTTGCTCCTGCCGAGAAAGTATCCATCATGGCTGATGCAATGCGGCGGCTGCATACGCTT
GATCCGGCTACCTGCCCATTCGACCACCAAGCGAAACATCGCATCGAGCGAGCACGTACTCGGATGGAAG
CCGGTCTTGTCGATCAGGATGATCTGGACGAAGAGCATCAGGGGCTCGCGCCAGCCGAACTGTTCGCCAG
GCTCAAGGCGCGCATGCCCGACGGCGAGGATCTCGTCGTGACCCATGGCGATGCCTGCTTGCCGAATATC
ATGGTGGAAAATGGCCGCTTTTCTGGATTCATCGACTGTGGCCGGCTGGGTGTGGCGGACCGCTATCAGG
ACATAGCGTTGGCTACCCGTGATATTGCTGAAGAGCTTGGCGGCGAATGGGCTGACCGCTTCCTCGTGCT
TTACGGTATCGCCGCTCCCGATTCGCAGCGCATCGCCTTCTATCGCCTTCTTGACGAGTTCTTCTAAGAA
TTCTGAAGCTTAGCCTAGAGCTCGCTGATCAGCCTCGACTGTGCCTTCTAGTTGCCAGCCATCTGTTGTT
TGCCCCTCCCCCGTGCCTTCCTTGACCCTGGAAGGTGCCACTCCCACTGTCCTTTCCTAATAAAATGAGG
AAATTGCATCGCATTGTCTGAGTAGGTGTCATTCTATTCTGGGGGGTGGGGTGGGGCAGGACAGCAAGGG
GGAGGATTGGGAAGAGAATAGCAGGCATGCTGGGGAGGTACCTGACCCAGCTTTCTTGTACAAAGTTGGC
ATTATAAGAAAGCATTGCTTATCAATTTGTTGCAACGAACAGGTCACTATCAGTCAAAATAAAATCATTA
TTTGCCATCCAGCTGCAGGGCGGCCGCGATATCCCCTATAGTGAGTCGTATTACATGGTCATAGCTGTTT
CCTGGCAGCTCTGGCCCGTGTCTCAAAATCTCTGATGTTACATTGCACAAGATAAAAATATATCATCATG
AACAATAAAACTGTCTGCTTACATAAACAGTAATACAAGGGGTGTTATGAGCCATATTCAACGGGAAACG
TCGAGGCCGCGATTAAATTCCAACATGGATGCTGATTTATATGGGTATAAATGGGCTCGCGATAATGTCG
GGCAATCAGGTGCGACAATCTATCGCTTGTATGGGAAGCCCGATGCGCCAGAGTTGTTTCTGAAACATGG
CAAAGGTAGCGTTGCCAATGATGTTACAGATGAGATGGTCAGACTAAACTGGCTGACGGAATTTATGCCT
CTTCCGACCATCAAGCATTTTATCCGTACTCCTGATGATGCATGGTTACTCACCACTGCGATCCCCGGAA
AAACAGCATTCCAGGTATTAGAAGAATATCCTGATTCAGGTGAAAATATTGTTGATGCGCTGGCAGTGTT
CCTGCGCCGGTTGCATTCGATTCCTGTTTGTAATTGTCCTTTTAACAGCGATCGCGTATTTCGTCTCGCT
CAGGCGCAATCACGAATGAATAACGGTTTGGTTGATGCGAGTGATTTTGATGACGAGCGTAATGGCTGGC
CTGTTGAACAAGTCTGGAAAGAAATGCATAAACTTTTGCCATTCTCACCGGATTCAGTCGTCACTCATGG
TGATTTCTCACTTGATAACCTTATTTTTGACGAGGGGAAATTAATAGGTTGTATTGATGTTGGACGAGTC
GGAATCGCAGACCGATACCAGGATCTTGCCATCCTATGGAACTGCCTCGGTGAGTTTTCTCCTTCATTAC
AGAAACGGCTTTTTCAAAAATATGGTATTGATAATCCTGATATGAATAAATTGCAGTTTCATTTGATGCT
CGATGAGTTTTTCTAATCAGAATTGGTTAATTGGTTGTAACACTGGCAGAGCATTACGCTGACTTGACGG
GACGGCGCAAGCTCATGACCAAAATCCCTTAACGTGAGTTACGCGTCGTTCCACTGAGCGTCAGACCCCG
TAGAAAAGATCAAAGGATCTTCTTGAGATCCTTTTTTTCTGCGCGTAATCTGCTGCTTGCAAACAAAAAA
ACCACCGCTACCAGCGGTGGTTTGTTTGCCGGATCAAGAGCTACCAACTCTTTTTCCGAAGGTAACTGGC
TTCAGCAGAGCGCAGATACCAAATACTGTTCTTCTAGTGTAGCCGTAGTTAGGCCACCACTTCAAGAACT
CTGTAGCACCGCCTACATACCTCGCTCTGCTAATCCTGTTACCAGTGGCTGCTGCCAGTGGCGATAAGTC
GTGTCTTACCGGGTTGGACTCAAGACGATAGTTACCGGATAAGGCGCAGCGGTCGGGCTGAACGGGGGGT
TCGTGCACACAGCCCAGCTTGGAGCGAACGACCTACACCGAACTGAGATACCTACAGCGTGAGCTATGAG
AAAGCGCCACGCTTCCCGAAGGGAGAAAGGCGGACAGGTATCCGGTAAGCGGCAGGGTCGGAACAGGAGA
GCGCACGAGGGAGCTTCCAGGGGGAAACGCCTGGTATCTTTATAGTCCTGTCGGGTTTCGCCACCTCTGA
CTTGAGCGTCGATTTTTGTGATGCTCGTCAGGGGGGCGGAGCCTATGGAAAAACGCCAGCAACGCGGCCT
TTTTACGGTTCCTGGCCTTTTGCTGGCCTTTTGCTCACATGTT
Features (pLannotate 1.2.2; 11 found; start..end, strand, type, name):
    121..213     +  CDS            lacI (fragment): lac repressor; lacI; The lac repressor binds to the lac operator to inhibit transcription in E. coli. This inhibition can be relieved by adding lactose or isopropyl-β-D-thiogalactopyranoside (IPTG).
    268..295     -  terminator     rrnB T2 terminator: transcription terminator T2 from the E. coli rrnB gene
    427..470     +  terminator     rrnB T1 terminator: Escherichia coli rrnB; transcription terminator T1 from the E. coli rrnB gene
    517..553     -  CDS            lacZα (fragment): LacZα fragment of β-galactosidase; lacZ fragment
    570..665     +  protein_bind   attL3: mutant version of attL; recombination site for the Gateway® LR reaction LR Clonase™
    743..1534    +  CDS            neo: KKA2_KLEPN - Also known as kan, nptII. Experimental evidence at protein level: Swiss-Prot protein existence level 1. Resistance to kanamycin, neomycin, paromomycin, ribostamycin, butirosin and gentamicin B. From Klebsiella pneumoniae.
   1579..1690    +  polyA_signal   bGH poly(A) signal: bovine growth hormone polyadenylation signal
   1795..1894    -  protein_bind   attL2: mutant version of attL; recombination site for the Gateway® LR reaction LR Clonase™
   1925..1943    -  promoter       T7 promoter: promoter for bacteriophage T7 RNA polymerase
   2077..2886    +  CDS            KanR: aminoglycoside phosphotransferase; aph(3')-Ia; confers resistance to kanamycin in bacteria or G418 (Geneticin®) in eukaryotes
   3033..3621    +  rep_origin     ori: high-copy-number ColE1/pMB1/pBR322/pUC origin of replication
