[The description below was written by a language model from this plasmid's Addgene catalogue record and pLannotate feature annotations shown in this document.]
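Description:
KZ401: pMVP (L3-L2) P2A-Neo + polyA is a Gateway entry plasmid from the pMVP modular cloning platform, built in the Invitrogen pDONR221 P3-P2 backbone. It is a small (about 3.7 kb), high-copy plasmid that replicates in E. coli from a ColE1/pUC-type origin and is selected with kanamycin through a backbone aminoglycoside phosphotransferase gene. Upstream of the cassette sit the rrnB T1 and T2 terminators typical of pDONR vectors, which insulate the insert from read-through transcription. Short lacI and lacZα fragments and a T7 promoter are backbone remnants near the M13 sequencing primer sites.

The payload is a synthetic insert of roughly 1.1 kb flanked by attL3 and attL2 recombination sites. It consists of a P2A self-cleaving peptide sequence followed by the neomycin phosphotransferase (neo/nptII) coding sequence and a bovine growth hormone polyadenylation signal. The feature table annotates neo and the bGH poly(A) but not the P2A itself, which presumably occupies the short gap between attL3 and the neo open reading frame. The module carries no promoter of its own. It is meant to occupy the final position in a 3- or 4-component MultiSite Gateway Pro LR assembly, downstream of separate entry modules supplying a promoter and a gene of interest. In the assembled destination vector, the gene of interest and Neo are translated from one transcript. Ribosomal skipping at P2A then yields two separate proteins, so G418 resistance in mammalian cells is coupled to transgene expression, while the bGH signal terminates and polyadenylates the message.
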