Addgene plasmid #121781: KZ401: pMVP (L3-L2) P2A-Neo + polyA
Purpose: pMVP L3-L2 entry plasmid, contains Neo-P2A + polyA for 3- or 4-component MultiSite Gateway Pro assembly. Allows expression of C-term Neo selection marker linked by P2A to gene of interest.
Depositing lab: Christopher Newgard. Depositing organization: Duke University. Publication: Creation of versatile cloning platforms for transgene expression and dCas9-based epigenome editing. Haldeman JM, Conway AE, Arlotto ME, Slentz DH, Muoio DM, Becker TC, Newgard CB. Nucleic Acids Res. 2018 Dec 27. pii: 5264291. doi: 10.1093/nar/gky1286. PubMed 30590691.
Backbone
  Vector backbone: pDONR221 P3-P2
  Backbone manufacturer: Invitrogen
  Backbone size w/o insert (bp): 2555
  Vector type: Synthetic Biology ; pMVP Gateway Entry Plasmid
Growth in bacteria
  Bacterial resistance: Kanamycin, 50 μg/mL
  Growth temperature: 37°C
  Growth strain: DH5alpha
  Copy number: High Copy
Gene/Insert
  Gene/Insert name: P2A-Neo + polyA
  Species: Synthetic
  Insert size (bp): 1128
  Cloning method: Gateway Cloning
  Sequencing primers: 5′ M13F; 3′ M13R
Terms and licenses: Academic/Nonprofit Terms; Industry Terms: Not Available to Industry
How to cite: KZ401: pMVP (L3-L2) P2A-Neo + polyA was a gift from Christopher Newgard (Addgene plasmid # 121781 ; http://n2t.net/addgene:121781 ; RRID:Addgene_121781)
